>Addgene plasmid #222692 | CRISPR-StAR4BN (Lenti) | addgene full sequence | sequence record 441593 | Addgene NGS Result
CAGAAAAAAAGGATCTCAAGAAGATCCTTTGATCTTTTCTACGGGGTCTGACGCTCAGTGGAACGAAAAC
TCACGTTAAGGGATTTTGGTCATGAGATTATCAAAAAGGATCTTCACCTAGATCCTTTTAAATTAAAAAT
GAAGTTTTAAATCAATCTAAAGTATATATGAGTAAACTTGGTCTGACAGTTACCAATGCTTAATCAGTGA
GGCACCTATCTCAGCGATCTGTCTATTTCGTTCATCCATAGTTGCCTGACTCCCCGTCGTGTAGATAACT
ACGATACGGGAGGGCTTACCATCTGGCCCCAGTGCTGCAATGATACCGCGAGACCCACGCTCACCGGCTC
CAGATTTATCAGCAATAAACCAGCCAGCCGGAAGGGCCGAGCGCAGAAGTGGTCCTGCAACTTTATCCGC
CTCCATCCAGTCTATTAATTGTTGCCGGGAAGCTAGAGTAAGTAGTTCGCCAGTTAATAGTTTGCGCAAC
GTTGTTGCCATTGCTACAGGCATCGTGGTGTCACGCTCGTCGTTTGGTATGGCTTCATTCAGCTCCGGTT
CCCAACGATCAAGGCGAGTTACATGATCCCCCATGTTGTGCAAAAAAGCGGTTAGCTCCTTCGGTCCTCC
GATCGTTGTCAGAAGTAAGTTGGCCGCAGTGTTATCACTCATGGTTATGGCAGCACTGCATAATTCTCTT
ACTGTCATGCCATCCGTAAGATGCTTTTCTGTGACTGGTGAGTACTCAACCAAGTCATTCTGAGAATAGT
GTATGCGGCGACCGAGTTGCTCTTGCCCGGCGTCAATACGGGATAATACCGCGCCACATAGCAGAACTTT
AAAAGTGCTCATCATTGGAAAACGTTCTTCGGGGCGAAAACTCTCAAGGATCTTACCGCTGTTGAGATCC
AGTTCGATGTAACCCACTCGTGCACCCAACTGATCTTCAGCATCTTTTACTTTCACCAGCGTTTCTGGGT
GAGCAAAAACAGGAAGGCAAAATGCCGCAAAAAAGGGAATAAGGGCGACACGGAAATGTTGAATACTCAT
ACTCTTCCTTTTTCAATATTATTGAAGCATTTATCAGGGTTATTGTCTCATGAGCGGATACATATTTGAA
TGTATTTAGAAAAATAAACAAATAGGGGTTCCGCGCACATTTCCCCGAAAAGTGCCACCTGACGTCGACG
GATCGGGAGATCTCCCGATCCCCTATGGTGCACTCTCAGTACAATCTGCTCTGATGCCGCATAGTTAAGC
CAGTATCTGCTCCCTGCTTGTGTGTTGGAGGTCGCTGAGTAGTGCGCGAGCAAAATTTAAGCTACAACAA
GGCAAGGCTTGACCGACAATTGCATGAAGAATCTGCTTAGGGTTAGGCGTTTTGCGCTGCTTCGCGATGT
ACGGGCCAGATATACGCGCGCGTTGACATTGATTATTGACTAGTTATTAATAGTAATCAATTACGGGGTC
ATTAGTTCATAGCCCATATATGGAGTTCCGCGTTACATAACTTACGGTAAATGGCCCGCCTGGCTGACCG
CCCAACGACCCCCGCCCATTGACGTCAATAATGACGTATGTTCCCATAGTAACGCCAATAGGGACTTTCC
ATTGACGTCAATGGGTGGAGTATTTACGGTAAACTGCCCACTTGGCAGTACATCAAGTGTATCATATGCC
AAGTACGCCCCCTATTGACGTCAATGACGGTAAATGGCCCGCCTGGCATTATGCCCAGTACATGACCTTA
TGGGACTTTCCTACTTGGCAGTACATCTACGTATTAGTCATCGCTATTACCATGGTGATGCGGTTTTGGC
AGTACATCAATGGGCGTGGATAGCGGTTTGACTCACGGGGATTTCCAAGTCTCCACCCCATTGACGTCAA
TGGGAGTTTGTTTTGGCACCAAAATCAACGGGACTTTCCAAAATGTCGTAACAACTCCGCCCCATTGACG
CAAATGGGCGGTAGGCGTGTACGGTGGGAGGTCTATATAAGCAGCGCGTTTTGCCTGTACTGGGTCTCTC
TGGTTAGACCAGATCTGAGCCTGGGAGCTCTCTGGCTAACTAGGGAACCCACTGCTTAAGCCTCAATAAA
GCTTGCCTTGAGTGCTTCAAGTAGTGTGTGCCCGTCTGTTGTGTGACTCTGGTAACTAGAGATCCCTCAG
ACCCTTTTAGTCAGTGTGGAAAATCTCTAGCAGTGGCGCCCGAACAGGGACTTGAAAGCGAAAGGGAAAC
CAGAGGAGCTCTCTCGACGCAGGACTCGGCTTGCTGAAGCGCGCACGGCAAGAGGCGAGGGGCGGCGACT
GGTGAGTACGCCAAAAATTTTGACTAGCGGAGGCTAGAAGGAGAGAGATGGGTGCGAGAGCGTCAGTATT
AAGCGGGGGAGAATTAGATCGCGATGGGAAAAAATTCGGTTAAGGCCAGGGGGAAAGAAAAAATATAAAT
TAAAACATATAGTATGGGCAAGCAGGGAGCTAGAACGATTCGCAGTTAATCCTGGCCTGTTAGAAACATC
AGAAGGCTGTAGACAAATACTGGGACAGCTACAACCATCCCTTCAGACAGGATCAGAAGAACTTAGATCA
TTATATAATACAGTAGCAACCCTCTATTGTGTGCATCAAAGGATAGAGATAAAAGACACCAAGGAAGCTT
TAGACAAGATAGAGGAAGAGCAAAACAAAAGTAAGACCACCGCACAGCAAGCGGCCGCTGATCTTCAGAC
CTGGAGGAGGAGATATGAGGGACAATTGGAGAAGTGAATTATATAAATATAAAGTAGTAAAAATTGAACC
ATTAGGAGTAGCACCCACCAAGGCAAAGAGAAGAGTGGTGCAGAGAGAAAAAAGAGCAGTGGGAATAGGA
GCTTTGTTCCTTGGGTTCTTGGGAGCAGCAGGAAGCACTATGGGCGCAGCGTCAATGACGCTGACGGTAC
AGGCCAGACAATTATTGTCTGGTATAGTGCAGCAGCAGAACAATTTGCTGAGGGCTATTGAGGCGCAACA
GCATCTGTTGCAACTCACAGTCTGGGGCATCAAGCAGCTCCAGGCAAGAATCCTGGCTGTGGAAAGATAC
CTAAAGGATCAACAGCTCCTGGGGATTTGGGGTTGCTCTGGAAAACTCATTTGCACCACTGCTGTGCCTT
GGAATGCTAGTTGGAGTAATAAATCTCTGGAACAGATTTGGAATCACACGACCTGGATGGAGTGGGACAG
AGAAATTAACAATTACACAAGCTTAATACACTCCTTAATTGAAGAATCGCAAAACCAGCAAGAAAAGAAT
GAACAAGAATTATTGGAATTAGATAAATGGGCAAGTTTGTGGAATTGGTTTAACATAACAAATTGGCTGT
GGTATATAAAATTATTCATAATGATAGTAGGAGGCTTGGTAGGTTTAAGAATAGTTTTTGCTGTACTTTC
TATAGTGAATAGAGTTAGGCAGGGATATTCACCATTATCGTTTCAGACCCACCTCCCAACCCCGAGGGGA
CCCGACAGGCCCGAAGGAATAGAAGAAGAAGGTGGAGAGAGAGACAGAGACAGATCCATTCGATTAGTGA
ACGGATCGGCACTGCGTGCGCCAATTCTGCAGACAAATGGCAGTATTCATCCACAATTTTAAAAGAAAAG
GGGGGATTGGGGGGTACAGTGCAGGGGAAAGAATAGTAGACATAATAGCAACAGACATACAAACTAAAGA
ATTACAAAAACAAATTACAAAAATTCAAAATTTTCGGGTTTATTACAGGGACAGGCTAGCCTCTAGGCGC
CGGAATTGAAGATCTCCGCGGTTAATTAAAATGATACGGCGACCACCGAGATCTGTCTTGATCTAGGAGC
TACTCATCAACGGTCACATGTGAGGGCCTATTTCCCATGATTCCTTCATATTTGCATATACGATACAAGG
CTGTTAGAGAGATAATTGGAATTAATTTGACTGTAAACACAAAGATATTAGTACAAAATACGTGACGTAG
AAAGTAATAATTTCTTGGGTAGTTTGCAGTTTTAAAATTATGTTTTAAAATGGACTATCATATGCTTACC
GTAACTTGAAAGTATTTCGATTTCTTGGCTTTATATATCTTGTGGAAAGGACGAAACACCCGAGACGTCT
ACCGCACGTCGTCTCAGTTTAAGAGCTATGCTGATAACTTCGTATAGCATACATTATACGAAGTTATTTT
TTTTTTTTGCGGCCGCCAAGAGAGCAGAAATAGCAAGTAACTCATTAGGTAAATAAGGTAGTCCGTTTAG
TGCCGTAGCCAATTCTCAGACATTTAATGGCTCTAAACGTAACATTTACAAATTATAACTTCGTATAATG
TGTACTATACGAAGTTATTAATTAATTCTGGTTCGAATGTAGAATTCTACCGGGTAGGGGAGGCGCTTTT
CCCAAGGCAGTCTGGAGCATGCGCTTTAGCAGCCCCGCTGGGCACTTGGCGCTACACAAGTGGCCTCTGG
CCTCGCACACATTCCACATCCACCGGTAGGCGCCAACCGGCTCCGTTCTTTGGTGGCCCCTTCGCGCCAC
CTTCTACTCCTCCCCTAGTCAGGAAGTTCCCCCCCGCCCCGCAGCTCGCGTCGTGCAGGACGTGACAAAT
GGAAGTAGCACGTCTCACTAGTCTCGTGCAGATGGACAGCACCGCTGAGCAATGGAAGCGGGTAGGCCTT
TGGGGCAGCGGCCAATAGCAGCTTTGCTCCTTCGCTTTCCGGGCTCAGGGGCGGGGCGGGCGCCCGAAGG
TCCTCCGGAGGCCCGGCATTCTGCACGCTTCAAAAGCGCACGTCTGCCGCGCTGTTCTCCTCTTCCTCAT
CTCCGGGCCTTTCGACCTGCAGCCAATATGGCCAAGCCTTTGTCTCAAGAAGAATCCACCCTCATTGAAA
GAGCAACGGCTACAATCAACAGCATCCCCATCTCTGAGGATTACAGCGTCGCCAGCGCAGCTCTCTCTAG
CGACGGCCGCATCTTCACTGGTGTCAATGTATATCATTTTACTGGGGGACCTTGTGCAGAACTCGTGGTG
CTGGGCACTGCTGCTGCTGCGGCAGCTGGCAACCTGACTTGTATCGTCGCGATCGGAAATGAGAACAGGG
GCATCTTGAGCCCCTGCGGACGGTGCCGACAGGTGCTTCTCGATCTGCATCCTGGGATCAAAGCCATAGT
GAAGGACAGTGATGGACAGCCGACGGCAGTTGGGATTCGTGAATTGCTGCCCTCTGGTTATGTGTGGGAG
GGCTGACCTGCAGGATAACTTCGTATAGCATACATTATACGAAGTTATCAGCATAGCAAGTTTAAATAAG
GCTAGTCCGTTATCAACTTGAAAAAGTGGCACCGAGTCGGTGCTTTTTTGTTTTAGCATAACTTCGTATA
ATGTGTACTATACGAAGTTATCTAGAGGTACCCGTTAAGATCGGAAGAGCACACGTCTGAACTCCAGTCA
CAAAATTATCTCGTATGCCGTCTTATGCTTGTTAATTAACAATTGACGCGTAATTCTACCGGCTAGCGAT
CTAATTCTACCGGGTAGGGGAGGCGCTTTTCCCAAGGCAGTCTGGAGCATGCGCTTTAGCAGCCCCGCTG
GGCACTTGGCGCTACACAAGTGGCCTCTGGCCTCGCACACATTCCACATCCACCGGTAGGCGCCAACCGG
CTCCGTTCTTTGGTGGCCCCTTCGCGCCACCTTCTACTCCTCCCCTAGTCAGGAAGTTCCCCCCCGCCCC
GCAGCTCGCGTCGTGCAGGACGTGACAAATGGAAGTAGCACGTCTCACTAGTCTCGTGCAGATGGACAGC
ACCGCTGAGCAATGGAAGCGGGTAGGCCTTTGGGGCAGCGGCCAATAGCAGCTTTGCTCCTTCGCTTTCT
GGGCTCAGAGGCTGGGAAGGGGTGGGTCCGGGGGCGGGCTCAGGGGCGGGCTCAGGGGCGGGGCGGGCGC
CCGAAGGTCCTCCGGAGGCCCGGCATTCTGCACGCTTCAAAAGCGCACGTCTGCCGCGCTGTTCTCCTCT
TCCTCATCTCCGGGCCTTTCGACCTGCAGCCAGAATTCCACCATGGTGAGCAAGGGCGAGGAGCTGTTCA
CCGGGGTGGTGCCCATCCTGGTCGAGCTGGACGGCGACGTAAACGGCCACAAGTTCAGCGTGTCTGGCGA
GGGCGAGGGCGATGCCACCTACGGCAAGCTGACCCTGAAGTTCATCTGCACCACCGGCAAGCTGCCCGTG
CCCTGGCCCACCCTCGTGACCACCCTGACCTACGGCGTGCAGTGCTTCAGCCGCTACCCCGACCACATGA
AGCAGCACGACTTCTTCAAGTCCGCCATGCCCGAAGGCTACGTCCAGGAGCGCACCATCTTCTTCAAGGA
CGACGGCAACTACAAGACCCGCGCCGAGGTGAAGTTCGAGGGCGACACCCTGGTGAACCGCATCGAGCTG
AAGGGCATCGACTTCAAGGAGGACGGCAACATCCTGGGGCACAAGCTGGAGTACAACTACAACAGCCACA
ACGTCTATATCATGGCCGACAAGCAGAAGAACGGCATCAAGGCGAACTTCAAGATCCGCCACAACATCGA
GGACGGCAGCGTGCAGCTCGCCGACCACTACCAGCAGAACACCCCCATCGGCGACGGCCCCGTGCTGCTG
CCCGACAACCACTACCTGAGCACCCAGTCCGCCCTGAGCAAAGACCCCAACGAGAAACGCGATCACATGG
TCCTGCTGGAGTTCGTGACCGCCGCCGGGATCACTCTCGGCATGGACGAGCTGTACAAGGGCAGCGGCGC
CACCAACTTCAGCCTGCTGAAGCAGGCCGGCGACGTGGAGGAGAACCCCGGCCCCATGATTGAACAAGAT
GGATTGCACGCAGGTTCTCCGGCCGCTTGGGTGGAGAGGCTATTCGGCTATGACTGGGCACAACAGACAA
TCGGCTGCTCTGATGCCGCCGTGTTCCGGCTGTCAGCGCAGGGGCGCCCGGTTCTTTTTGTCAAGACCGA
CCTGTCCGGTGCCCTGAATGAACTGCAGGACGAGGCAGCGCGGCTATCGTGGCTGGCCACGACGGGCGTT
CCTTGCGCAGCTGTGCTCGACGTTGTCACTGAAGCGGGAAGGGACTGGCTGCTATTGGGCGAAGTGCCGG
GGCAGGATCTCCTGTCATCTCACCTTGCTCCTGCCGAGAAAGTATCCATCATGGCTGATGCAATGCGGCG
GCTGCATACGCTTGATCCGGCTACCTGCCCATTCGACCACCAAGCGAAACATCGCATCGAGCGAGCACGT
ACTCGGATGGAAGCCGGTCTTGTCGATCAGGATGATCTGGACGAAGAGCATCAGGGGCTCGCGCCAGCCG
AACTGTTCGCCAGGCTCAAGGCGCGCATGCCCGACGGCGAGGATCTCGTCGTGACCCATGGCGATGCCTG
CTTGCCGAATATCATGGTGGAAAATGGCCGCTTTTCTGGATTCATCGACTGTGGCCGGCTGGGTGTGGCG
GACCGCTATCAGGACATAGCGTTGGCTACCCGTGATATTGCTGAAGAGCTTGGCGGCGAATGGGCTGACC
GCTTCCTCGTGCTTTACGGTATCGCCGCTCCCGATTCGCAGCGCATCGCCTTCTATCGCCTTCTTGACGA
GTTCTTCTGAATTCGATATCAAGCTTATCGGTAATCAACCTCTGGATTACAAAATTTGTGAAAGATTGAC
TGGTATTCTTAACTATGTTGCTCCTTTTACGCTATGTGGATACGCTGCTTTAATGCCTTTGTATCATGCT
ATTGCTTCCCGTATGGCTTTCATTTTCTCCTCCTTGTATAAATCCTGGTTGCTGTCTCTTTATGAGGAGT
TGTGGCCCGTTGTCAGGCAACGTGGCGTGGTGTGCACTGTGTTTGCTGACGCAACCCCCACTGGTTGGGG
CATTGCCACCACCTGTCAGCTCCTTTCCGGGACTTTCGCTTTCCCCCTCCCTATTGCCACGGCGGAACTC
ATCGCCGCCTGCCTTGCCCGCTGCTGGACAGGGGCTCGGCTGTTGGGCACTGACAATTCCGTGGTGTTGT
CGGGGAAATCATCGTCCTTTCCTTGGCTGCTCGCCTGTGTTGCCACCTGGATTCTGCGCGGGACGTCCTT
CTGCTACGTCCCTTCGGCCCTCAATCCAGCGGACCTTCCTTCCCGCGGCCTGCTGCCGGCTCTGCGGCCT
CTTCCGCGTCTTCGCCTTCGCCCTCAGACGAGTCGGATCTCCCTTTGGGCCGCCTCCCCGCATCGATACC
GTCGACCTCGAGACCTAGAAAAACATGGAGCAATCACAAGTAGCAATACAGCAGCTACCAATGCTGATTG
TGCCTGGCTAGAAGCACAAGAGGAGGAGGAGGTGGGTTTTCCAGTCACACCTCAGGTACCTTTAAGACCA
ATGACTTACAAGGCAGCTGTAGATCTTAGCCACTTTTTAAAAGAAAAGGGGGGACTGGAAGGGCTAATTC
ACTCCCAACGAAGACAAGATATCCTTGATCTGTGGATCTACCACACACAAGGCTACTTCCCTGATTGGCA
GAACTACACACCAGGGCCAGGGATCAGATATCCACTGACCTTTGGATGGTGCTACAAGCTAGTACCAGTT
GAGCAAGAGAAGGTAGAAGAAGCCAATGAAGGAGAGAACACCCGCTTGTTACACCCTGTGAGCCTGCATG
GGATGGATGACCCGGAGAGAGAAGTATTAGAGTGGAGGTTTGACAGCCGCCTAGCATTTCATCACATGGC
CCGAGAGCTGCATCCGGACTGTACTGGGTCTCTCTGGTTAGACCAGATCTGAGCCTGGGAGCTCTCTGGC
TAACTAGGGAACCCACTGCTTAAGCCTCAATAAAGCTTGCCTTGAGTGCTTCAAGTAGTGTGTGCCCGTC
TGTTGTGTGACTCTGGTAACTAGAGATCCCTCAGACCCTTTTAGTCAGTGTGGAAAATCTCTAGCAGGGC
CCGTTTAAACCCGCTGATCAGCCTCGACTGTGCCTTCTAGTTGCCAGCCATCTGTTGTTTGCCCCTCCCC
CGTGCCTTCCTTGACCCTGGAAGGTGCCACTCCCACTGTCCTTTCCTAATAAAATGAGGAAATTGCATCG
CATTGTCTGAGTAGGTGTCATTCTATTCTGGGGGGTGGGGTGGGGCAGGACAGCAAGGGGGAGGATTGGG
AAGACAATAGCAGGCATGCTGGGGATGCGGTGGGCTCTATGGCTTCTGAGGCGGAAAGAACCAGCTGGGG
CTCTAGGGGGTATCCCC
[124 nt withheld, positions 9258-9381]
C
[91 nt withheld, positions 9383-9473]
A
[49 nt withheld, positions 9475-9523]
CCTTTGACGTTGGAGTCCACGTTCTTT
[37 nt withheld, positions 9551-9587]
ACCCTATCTCGGTCTATTCTTTTGATTTATAAGGGATTTTGCCGATTTCGGCCTATTGGTTAAAAAATGA
GCTGATTTAACAAAAATTTAACGCGAATTAATTCTGTGGAATGTGTGTCAGTTAGGGTGTGGAAAGTCCC
CAGGCTCCCCAGCAGGCAGAAGTATGCAAAGCATGCATCTCAATTAGTCAGCAACCAGGTGTGGAAAGTC
CCCAGGCTCCCCAGCAGGCAGAAGTATGCAAAGCATGCATCTCAATTAGTCAGCAACCATAGTCCCGCCC
CTAACTCCGCCCATCCCGCCCCTAACTCCGCCCAGTTCCGCCCATTCTCCGCCCCATGGCTGACTAATTT
TTTTTATTTATGCAGAGGCCGAGGCCGCCTCTGCCTCTGAGCTATTCCAGAAGTAGTGAGGAGGCTTTTT
TGGAGGCCTAGGCTTTTGCAAAAAGCTCCCGGGAGCTTGTATATCCATTTTCGGATCTGATCAGCACGTG
TTGACAATTAATCATCGGCATAGTATATCGGCATAGTATAATACGACAAGGTGAGGAACTAAACCATGGC
CAAGTTGACCAGTGCCGTTCCGGTGCTCACCGCGCGCGACGTCGCCGGAGCGGTCGAGTTCTGGACCGAC
CGGCTCGGGTTCTCCCGGGACTTCGTGGAGGACGACTTCGCCGGTGTGGTCCGGGACGACGTGACCCTGT
TCATCAGCGCGGTCCAGGACCAGGTGGTGCCGGACAACACCCTGGCCTGGGTGTGGGTGCGCGGCCTGGA
CGAGCTGTACGCCGAGTGGTCGGAGGTCGTGTCCACGAACTTCCGGGACGCCTCCGGGCCGGCCATGACC
GAGATCGGCGAGCAGCCGTGGGGGCGGGAGTTCGCCCTGCGCGACCCGGCCGGCAACTGCGTGCACTTCG
TGGCCGAGGAGCAGGACTGACACGTGCTACGAGATTTCGATTCCACCGCCGCCTTCTATGAAAGGTTGGG
CTTCGGAATCGTTTTCCGGGACGCCGGCTGGATGATCCTCCAGCGCGGGGATCTCATGCTGGAGTTCTTC
GCCCACCCCAACTTGTTTATTGCAGCTTATAATGGTTACAAATAAAGCAATAGCATCACAAATTTCACAA
ATAAAGCATTTTTTTCACTGCATTCTAGTTGTGGTTTGTCCAAACTCATCAATGTATCTTATCATGTCTG
TATACCGTCGACCTCTAGCTAGAGCTTGGCGTAATCATGGTCATAGCTGTTTCCTGTGTGAAATTGTTAT
CCGCTCACAATTCCACACAACATACGAGCCGGAAGCATAAAGTGTAAAGCCTGGGGTGCCTAATGAGTGA
GCTAACTCACATTAATTGCGTTGCGCTCACTGCCCGCTTTCCAGTCGGGAAACCTGTCGTGCCAGCTGCA
TTAATGAATCGGCCAACGCGCGGGGAGAGGCGGTTTGCGTATTGGGCGCTCTTCCGCTTCCTCGCTCACT
GACTCGCTGCGCTCGGTCGTTCGGCTGCGGCGAGCGGTATCAGCTCACTCAAAGGCGGTAATACGGTTAT
CCACAGAATCAGGGGATAACGCAGGAAAGAACATGTGAGCAAAAGGCCAGCAAAAGGCCAGGAACCGTAA
AAAGGCCGCGTTGCTGGCGTTTTTCCATAGGCTCCGCCCCCCTGACGAGCATCACAAAAATCGACGCTCA
AGTCAGAGGTGGCGAAACCCGACAGGACTATAAAGATACCAGGCGTTTCCCCCTGGAAGCTCCCTCGTGC
GCTCTCCTGTTCCGACCCTGCCGCTTACCGGATACCTGTCCGCCTTTCTCCCTTCGGGAAGCGTGGCGCT
TTCTCATAGCTCACGCTGTAGGTATCTCAGTTCGGTGTAGGTCGTTCGCTCCAAGCTGGGCTGTGTGCAC
GAACCCCCCGTTCAGCCCGACCGCTGCGCCTTATCCGGTAACTATCGTCTTGAGTCCAACCCGGTAAGAC
ACGACTTATCGCCACTGGCAGCAGCCACTGGTAACAGGATTAGCAGAGCGAGGTATGTAGGCGGTGCTAC
AGAGTTCTTGAAGTGGTGGCCTAACTACGGCTACACTAGAAGAACAGTATTTGGTATCTGCGCTCTGCTG
AAGCCAGTTACCTTCGGAAAAAGAGTTGGTAGCTCTTGATCCGGCAAACAAACCACCGCTGGTAGCGGTG
GTTTTTTTGTTTGCAAGCAGCAGATTACGCG
Features (pLannotate 1.2.2; 40 found; start..end, strand, type, name):
    190..1050    -  CDS            AmpR: β-lactamase; bla; confers resistance to ampicillin, carbenicillin, and related antibiotics
   1051..1155    -  promoter       AmpR promoter: bla
   1214..1266    -  misc_feature   bom (fragment): basis of mobility region from pBR322
   1425..1804    +  enhancer       CMV enhancer: human cytomegalovirus immediate early enhancer
   1805..2004    +  promoter       CMV promoter: human cytomegalovirus (CMV) immediate early promoter
   2022..2202    +  LTR            5' LTR (truncated): truncated 5' long terminal repeat (LTR) from HIV-1
   2249..2374    +  misc_feature   HIV-1 Ψ: packaging signal of human immunodeficiency virus type 1
   2358..2721    +  CDS            HIV-1 gag (fragment): gag protein from human immunodeficiency virus 1; gag
   2867..3100    +  misc_feature   RRE: The Rev response element (RRE) of HIV-1 allows for Rev-dependent mRNA export from the nucleus to the cytoplasm.
   3477..3577    +  CDS            Rev (fragment): human immunodeficiency virus 1 (HIV-1) Rev protein; rev; enhances nuclear export of unspliced and incompletely spliced viral mRNAs
   3627..3744    +  misc_feature   cPPT/CTS: central polypurine tract and central termination sequence of HIV-1
   3872..4112    +  promoter       U6 promoter: RNA polymerase III promoter for human U6 snRNA
   4164..4197    +  protein_bind   loxP: Cre-mediated recombination occurs in the 8-bp core sequence (GCATACAT). Cre recombinase
   4325..4358    -  protein_bind   lox5171: Cre-mediated recombination occurs in the 8-bp core sequence (GTACACAT). lox5171 sites are compatible with each other, but incompatible with loxP or loxN sites (Lee and Saito, 1988). Cre recombinase
   4392..4738    +  promoter       PGK promoter (fragment): mouse phosphoglycerate kinase 1 promoter
   4730..4844    +  promoter       PGK promoter (fragment): mouse phosphoglycerate kinase 1 promoter
   4858..5254    +  CDS            BSD (fragment): blasticidin S deaminase; Aspergillus terreus BSD; confers resistance to blasticidin
   5265..5298    +  protein_bind   loxP: Cre-mediated recombination occurs in the 8-bp core sequence (GCATACAT). Cre recombinase
   5299..5363    +  misc_RNA       tracrRNA (fragment): trans-activating CRISPR RNA for the Streptococcus pyogenes CRISPR/Cas9 system
   5378..5411    -  protein_bind   lox5171: Cre-mediated recombination occurs in the 8-bp core sequence (GTACACAT). lox5171 sites are compatible with each other, but incompatible with loxP or loxN sites (Lee and Saito, 1988). Cre recombinase
   5542..6041    +  promoter       PGK promoter: mouse phosphoglycerate kinase 1 promoter
   6063..6779    +  CDS            EGFP: EGFP is a basic (constitutively fluorescent) green fluorescent protein published in 1996, derived from Aequorea victoria. It is reported to be a rapidly-maturing weak dimer with moderate acid sensitivity.
   6846..7637    +  CDS            neo: KKA2_KLEPN - Also known as kan, nptII. Experimental evidence at protein level: Swiss-Prot protein existence level 1. Resistance to kanamycin, neomycin, paromomycin, ribostamycin, butirosin and gentamicin B. From Klebsiella pneumoniae.
   7639..7660    +  misc_feature   MCS (fragment): pBluescript multiple cloning site
   7663..8251    +  misc_feature   WPRE: woodchuck hepatitis virus posttranscriptional regulatory element
   8188..8769    +  CDS            nef (fragment): NEF_HV1H2 - Experimental evidence at protein level: Swiss-Prot protein existence level 1. Extracellular Nef protein targets CD4(+) T-lymphocytes for apoptosis by interacting with CXCR4 surface receptors. From Human immunodeficiency virus type 1 group M subtype B (isolate HXB2) (HIV-1).
   8776..8956    +  LTR            5' LTR (truncated): truncated 5' long terminal repeat (LTR) from HIV-1
   8988..9212    +  polyA_signal   bGH poly(A) signal: bovine growth hormone polyadenylation signal
   9216..9237    +  promoter       SV40 promoter (fragment): SV40 enhancer and early promoter
   9258..9686    +  rep_origin     f1 ori (sequence partly withheld): f1 bacteriophage origin of replication; arrow indicates direction of (+) strand synthesis
   9700..10029   +  promoter       SV40 promoter: SV40 enhancer and early promoter
  10077..10124   +  promoter       EM7 promoter: synthetic bacterial promoter&nbsp
  10143..10517   +  CDS            BleoR: antibiotic-binding protein; Sh ble from Streptoalloteichus hindustanus; confers resistance to bleomycin, phleomycin, and Zeocin™
  10527..10652   +  CDS            ble (fragment): BLE_KLEPN - Experimental evidence at protein level: Swiss-Prot protein existence level 1. Binding protein with a strong affinity to the bleomycin family of antibiotics. Binds to CL990; an antimitotic-antibiotic compound. From Klebsiella pneumoniae.
  10647..10768   +  polyA_signal   SV40 poly(A) signal: SV40 polyadenylation signal
  10839..10861   -  protein_bind   lac operator (fragment): The lac repressor binds to the lac operator to inhibit transcription in E. coli. This inhibition can be relieved by adding lactose or isopropyl-β-D-thiogalactopyranoside (IPTG). lac repressor encoded by lacI
  10865..10895   -  promoter       lac promoter: promoter for the E. coli lac operon
  10910..10931   -  protein_bind   CAP binding site: CAP binding activates transcription in the presence of cAMP. E. coli catabolite activator protein
  10944..11036   -  CDS            lacI (fragment): lac repressor; lacI; The lac repressor binds to the lac operator to inhibit transcription in E. coli. This inhibition can be relieved by adding lactose or isopropyl-β-D-thiogalactopyranoside (IPTG).
  11219..19      -  rep_origin     ori (across the origin): high-copy-number ColE1/pMB1/pBR322/pUC origin of replication
