[The description below was written by a language model from this plasmid's Addgene catalogue record and pLannotate feature annotations shown in this document.]
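Description:
CRISPR-StAR4BN (Lenti) is an empty lentiviral backbone for CRISPR screening, built on the FUW vector and carrying no guide insert as deposited. It is propagated in E. coli through a high-copy ColE1/pUC-type origin with ampicillin resistance; an f1 origin and an SV40/EM7-driven bleomycin/Zeocin resistance cassette also lie outside the viral region. The transfer cassette has a CMV enhancer/promoter fused to a truncated HIV-1 5' LTR, followed by the Ψ packaging signal, a gag fragment, RRE and cPPT/CTS. WPRE, a second truncated LTR and a bGH polyadenylation signal close it at the 3' end, so genomic RNA can be made in packaging cells and integrated into mammalian target cells.

The payload begins with a human U6 promoter for guide RNA expression. It is separated from an S. pyogenes tracrRNA scaffold fragment by a Cre-responsive segment. One loxP site and one inverted lox5171 site sit just downstream of U6, followed by a mouse PGK promoter driving blasticidin S deaminase. A second loxP then directly precedes the scaffold, and a second lox5171 follows it. Because loxP and lox5171 do not recombine with each other, Cre can resolve the cassette through either pair. The layout suggests that loxP recombination removes the intervening blasticidin cassette and joins U6 to the scaffold, whereas lox5171 recombination deletes the scaffold as well, though the record does not spell out these outcomes. A second, full-length PGK promoter drives EGFP followed by a neomycin resistance gene for G418 selection and fluorescent tracking; the element linking these two reading frames is not annotated. The record notes a PGK promoter modified to remove a BsmBI site, which may reflect BsmBI-based guide cloning, but it does not say so. The associated publication describes high-resolution genetic screening in complex in vivo models.
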