Addgene plasmid #222692: CRISPR-StAR4BN (Lenti)
Purpose: (Empty Backbone) CRISPR-screening
Depositing lab: Ulrich Elling. Depositing organization: Institut fuer Molekulare Biotechnologie (IMBA). Publication: CRISPR-StAR enables high-resolution genetic screening in complex in vivo models. Uijttewaal ECH, Lee J, Sell AC, Botay N, Vainorius G, Novatchkova M, Baar J, Yang J, Potzler T, van der Leij S, Lowden C, Sinner J, Elewaut A, Gavrilovic M, Obenauf A, Schramek D, Elling U. Nat Biotechnol. 2024 Dec 16. doi: 10.1038/s41587-024-02512-9. PubMed 39681701.
Backbone
  Vector backbone: FUW
  Vector type: Mammalian Expression, Lentiviral, CRISPR
  Selectable markers: Neomycin (select with G418) ; Blasticidin
  Tag / fusion protein: GFP (C terminal on backbone)
Growth in bacteria
  Bacterial resistance: Ampicillin, 100 μg/mL
  Growth temperature: 37°C
  Growth strain: NEB Stable
  Copy number: High Copy
Gene/Insert
  Gene/Insert name: None
  Mutation: PGK without BsmBI cutsite
  Tag / fusion protein: GFP (C terminal on backbone)
Terms and licenses: Academic/Nonprofit Terms; Industry Terms: Not Available to Industry
How to cite: CRISPR-StAR4BN (Lenti) was a gift from Ulrich Elling (Addgene plasmid # 222692 ; http://n2t.net/addgene:222692 ; RRID:Addgene_222692)
